>Addgene plasmid #174165 | TLCV2-sgHPDL #3 | addgene full sequence | sequence record 343139 | Addgene NGS Result
CTCCCTATCAGTGATAGAGAACGTATGTCGAGTTTACTCCCTATCAGTGATAGAGAACGATGTCGAGTTT
ACTCCCTATCAGTGATAGAGAACGTATGTCGAGTTTACTCCCTATCAGTGATAGAGAACGTATGTCGAGT
TTACTCCCTATCAGTGATAGAGAACGTATGTCGAGTTTATCCCTATCAGTGATAGAGAACGTATGTCGAG
TTTACTCCCTATCAGTGATAGAGAACGTATGTCGAGGTAGGCGTGTACGGTGGGAGGCCTATATAAGCAG
AGCTCGTTTAGTGAACCGTCAGATCGCCTGGAGAATACCGGTTCTAGAGCGCTGCCACCATGGACAAGAA
GTACAGCATCGGCCTGGACATCGGCACCAACTCTGTGGGCTGGGCCGTGATCACCGACGAGTACAAGGTG
CCCAGCAAGAAATTCAAGGTGCTGGGCAACACCGACCGGCACAGCATCAAGAAGAACCTGATCGGAGCCC
TGCTGTTCGACAGCGGCGAAACAGCCGAGGCCACCCGGCTGAAGAGAACCGCCAGAAGAAGATACACCAG
ACGGAAGAACCGGATCTGCTATCTGCAAGAGATCTTCAGCAACGAGATGGCCAAGGTGGACGACAGCTTC
TTCCACAGACTGGAAGAGTCCTTCCTGGTGGAAGAGGATAAGAAGCACGAGCGGCACCCCATCTTCGGCA
ACATCGTGGACGAGGTGGCCTACCACGAGAAGTACCCCACCATCTACCACCTGAGAAAGAAACTGGTGGA
CAGCACCGACAAGGCCGACCTGCGGCTGATCTATCTGGCCCTGGCCCACATGATCAAGTTCCGGGGCCAC
TTCCTGATCGAGGGCGACCTGAACCCCGACAACAGCGACGTGGACAAGCTGTTCATCCAGCTGGTGCAGA
CCTACAACCAGCTGTTCGAGGAAAACCCCATCAACGCCAGCGGCGTGGACGCCAAGGCCATCCTGTCTGC
CAGACTGAGCAAGAGCAGACGGCTGGAAAATCTGATCGCCCAGCTGCCCGGCGAGAAGAAGAATGGCCTG
TTCGGAAACCTGATTGCCCTGAGCCTGGGCCTGACCCCCAACTTCAAGAGCAACTTCGACCTGGCCGAGG
ATGCCAAACTGCAGCTGAGCAAGGACACCTACGACGACGACCTGGACAACCTGCTGGCCCAGATCGGCGA
CCAGTACGCCGACCTGTTTCTGGCCGCCAAGAACCTGTCCGACGCCATCCTGCTGAGCGACATCCTGAGA
GTGAACACCGAGATCACCAAGGCCCCCCTGAGCGCCTCTATGATCAAGAGATACGACGAGCACCACCAGG
ACCTGACCCTGCTGAAAGCTCTCGTGCGGCAGCAGCTGCCTGAGAAGTACAAAGAGATTTTCTTCGACCA
GAGCAAGAACGGCTACGCCGGCTACATTGACGGCGGAGCCAGCCAGGAAGAGTTCTACAAGTTCATCAAG
CCCATCCTGGAAAAGATGGACGGCACCGAGGAACTGCTCGTGAAGCTGAACAGAGAGGACCTGCTGCGGA
AGCAGCGGACCTTCGACAACGGCAGCATCCCCCACCAGATCCACCTGGGAGAGCTGCACGCCATTCTGCG
GCGGCAGGAAGATTTTTACCCATTCCTGAAGGACAACCGGGAAAAGATCGAGAAGATCCTGACCTTCCGC
ATCCCCTACTACGTGGGCCCTCTGGCCAGGGGAAACAGCAGATTCGCCTGGATGACCAGAAAGAGCGAGG
AAACCATCACCCCCTGGAACTTCGAGGAAGTGGTGGACAAGGGCGCTTCCGCCCAGAGCTTCATCGAGCG
GATGACCAACTTCGATAAGAACCTGCCCAACGAGAAGGTGCTGCCCAAGCACAGCCTGCTGTACGAGTAC
TTCACCGTGTATAACGAGCTGACCAAAGTGAAATACGTGACCGAGGGAATGAGAAAGCCCGCCTTCCTGA
GCGGCGAGCAGAAAAAGGCCATCGTGGACCTGCTGTTCAAGACCAACCGGAAAGTGACCGTGAAGCAGCT
GAAAGAGGACTACTTCAAGAAAATCGAGTGCTTCGACTCCGTGGAAATCTCCGGCGTGGAAGATCGGTTC
AACGCCTCCCTGGGCACATACCACGATCTGCTGAAAATTATCAAGGACAAGGACTTCCTGGACAATGAGG
AAAACGAGGACATTCTGGAAGATATCGTGCTGACCCTGACACTGTTTGAGGACAGAGAGATGATCGAGGA
ACGGCTGAAAACCTATGCCCACCTGTTCGACGACAAAGTGATGAAGCAGCTGAAGCGGCGGAGATACACC
GGCTGGGGCAGGCTGAGCCGGAAGCTGATCAACGGCATCCGGGACAAGCAGTCCGGCAAGACAATCCTGG
ATTTCCTGAAGTCCGACGGCTTCGCCAACAGAAACTTCATGCAGCTGATCCACGACGACAGCCTGACCTT
TAAAGAGGACATCCAGAAAGCCCAGGTGTCCGGCCAGGGCGATAGCCTGCACGAGCACATTGCCAATCTG
GCCGGCAGCCCCGCCATTAAGAAGGGCATCCTGCAGACAGTGAAGGTGGTGGACGAGCTCGTGAAAGTGA
TGGGCCGGCACAAGCCCGAGAACATCGTGATCGAAATGGCCAGAGAGAACCAGACCACCCAGAAGGGACA
GAAGAACAGCCGCGAGAGAATGAAGCGGATCGAAGAGGGCATCAAAGAGCTGGGCAGCCAGATCCTGAAA
GAACACCCCGTGGAAAACACCCAGCTGCAGAACGAGAAGCTGTACCTGTACTACCTGCAGAATGGGCGGG
ATATGTACGTGGACCAGGAACTGGACATCAACCGGCTGTCCGACTACGATGTGGACCATATCGTGCCTCA
GAGCTTTCTGAAGGACGACTCCATCGACAACAAGGTGCTGACCAGAAGCGACAAGAACCGGGGCAAGAGC
GACAACGTGCCCTCCGAAGAGGTCGTGAAGAAGATGAAGAACTACTGGCGGCAGCTGCTGAACGCCAAGC
TGATTACCCAGAGAAAGTTCGACAATCTGACCAAGGCCGAGAGAGGCGGCCTGAGCGAACTGGATAAGGC
CGGCTTCATCAAGAGACAGCTGGTGGAAACCCGGCAGATCACAAAGCACGTGGCACAGATCCTGGACTCC
CGGATGAACACTAAGTACGACGAGAATGACAAGCTGATCCGGGAAGTGAAAGTGATCACCCTGAAGTCCA
AGCTGGTGTCCGATTTCCGGAAGGATTTCCAGTTTTACAAAGTGCGCGAGATCAACAACTACCACCACGC
CCACGACGCCTACCTGAACGCCGTCGTGGGAACCGCCCTGATCAAAAAGTACCCTAAGCTGGAAAGCGAG
TTCGTGTACGGCGACTACAAGGTGTACGACGTGCGGAAGATGATCGCCAAGAGCGAGCAGGAAATCGGCA
AGGCTACCGCCAAGTACTTCTTCTACAGCAACATCATGAACTTTTTCAAGACCGAGATTACCCTGGCCAA
CGGCGAGATCCGGAAGCGGCCTCTGATCGAGACAAACGGCGAAACCGGGGAGATCGTGTGGGATAAGGGC
CGGGATTTTGCCACCGTGCGGAAAGTGCTGAGCATGCCCCAAGTGAATATCGTGAAAAAGACCGAGGTGC
AGACAGGCGGCTTCAGCAAAGAGTCTATCCTGCCCAAGAGGAACAGCGATAAGCTGATCGCCAGAAAGAA
GGACTGGGACCCTAAGAAGTACGGCGGCTTCGACAGCCCCACCGTGGCCTATTCTGTGCTGGTGGTGGCC
AAAGTGGAAAAGGGCAAGTCCAAGAAACTGAAGAGTGTGAAAGAGCTGCTGGGGATCACCATCATGGAAA
GAAGCAGCTTCGAGAAGAATCCCATCGACTTTCTGGAAGCCAAGGGCTACAAAGAAGTGAAAAAGGACCT
GATCATCAAGCTGCCTAAGTACTCCCTGTTCGAGCTGGAAAACGGCCGGAAGAGAATGCTGGCCTCTGCC
GGCGAACTGCAGAAGGGAAACGAACTGGCCCTGCCCTCCAAATATGTGAACTTCCTGTACCTGGCCAGCC
ACTATGAGAAGCTGAAGGGCTCCCCCGAGGATAATGAGCAGAAACAGCTGTTTGTGGAACAGCACAAGCA
CTACCTGGACGAGATCATCGAGCAGATCAGCGAGTTCTCCAAGAGAGTGATCCTGGCCGACGCTAATCTG
GACAAAGTGCTGTCCGCCTACAACAAGCACCGGGATAAGCCCATCAGAGAGCAGGCCGAGAATATCATCC
ACCTGTTTACCCTGACCAATCTGGGAGCCCCTGCCGCCTTCAAGTACTTTGACACCACCATCGACCGGAA
GAGGTACACCAGCACCAAAGAGGTGCTGGACGCCACCCTGATCCACCAGAGCATCACCGGCCTGTACGAG
ACACGGATCGACCTGTCTCAGCTGGGAGGCGACAAGCGACCTGCCGCCACAAAGAAGGCTGGACAGGCTA
AGAAGAAGAAAGATTACAAAGACGATGACGATAAGGGATCCGGAGAGGGCAGAGGAAGTCTGCTAACATG
CGGTGACGTCGAGGAGAATCCTGGCCCAGTGAGCAAGGGCGAGGAGCTGTTCACCGGGGTGGTGCCCATC
CTGGTCGAGCTGGACGGCGACGTAAACGGCCACAAGTTCAGCGTGTCCGGCGAGGGCGAGGGCGATGCCA
CCTACGGCAAGCTGACCCTGAAGTTCATCTGCACCACCGGCAAGCTGCCCGTGCCCTGGCCCACCCTCGT
GACCACCCTGACCTACGGCGTGCAGTGCTTCAGCCGCTACCCCGACCACATGAAGCAGCACGACTTCTTC
AAGTCCGCCATGCCCGAAGGCTACGTCCAGGAGCGCACCATCTTCTTCAAGGACGACGGCAACTACAAGA
CCCGCGCCGAGGTGAAGTTCGAGGGCGACACCCTGGTGAACCGCATCGAGCTGAAGGGCATCGACTTCAA
GGAGGACGGCAACATCCTGGGGCACAAGCTGGAGTACAACTACAACAGCCACAACGTCTATATCATGGCC
GACAAGCAGAAGAACGGCATCAAGGTGAACTTCAAGATCCGCCACAACATCGAGGACGGCAGCGTGCAGC
TCGCCGACCACTACCAGCAGAACACCCCCATCGGCGACGGCCCCGTGCTGCTGCCCGACAACCACTACCT
GAGCACCCAGTCCGCCCTGAGCAAAGACCCCAACGAGAAGCGCGATCACATGGTCCTGCTGGAGTTCGTG
ACCGCCGCCGGGATCACTCTCGGCATGGACGAGCTGTACAAGTAAGCTAGCATCCGGGCAGAGCGCACAT
CGCCCACAGTCCCCGAGAAGTTGGGGGGAGGGGTCGGCAATTGATCCGGTGCCTAGAGAAGGTGGCGCGG
GGTAAACTGGGAAAGTGATGTCGTGTACTGGCTCCGCCTTTTTCCCGAGGGTGGGGGAGAACCGTATATA
AGTGCAGTAGTCGCCGTGAACGTTCTTTTTCGCAACGGGTTTGCCGCCAGAACACAGACTGCGATCGCAA
TGTACAGTATGACCGAGTACAAGCCCACGGTGCGCCTCGCCACCCGCGACGACGTCCCCAGGGCCGTACG
CACCCTCGCCGCCGCGTTCGCCGACTACCCCGCCACGCGCCACACCGTCGATCCGGACCGCCACATCGAG
CGGGTCACCGAGCTGCAAGAACTCTTCCTCACGCGCGTCGGGCTCGACATCGGCAAGGTGTGGGTCGCGG
ACGACGGCGCCGCGGTGGCGGTCTGGACCACGCCGGAGAGCGTCGAAGCGGGGGCGGTGTTCGCCGAGAT
CGGCCCGCGCATGGCCGAGTTGAGCGGTTCCCGGCTGGCCGCGCAGCAACAGATGGAAGGCCTCCTGGCG
CCGCACCGGCCCAAGGAGCCCGCGTGGTTCCTGGCCACCGTCGGAGTCTCGCCCGACCACCAGGGCAAGG
GTCTGGGCAGCGCCGTCGTGCTCCCCGGAGTGGAGGCGGCCGAGCGCGCCGGGGTGCCCGCCTTCCTGGA
GACCTCCGCGCCCCGCAACCTCCCCTTCTACGAGCGGCTCGGCTTCACCGTCACCGCCGACGTCGAGGTG
CCCGAAGGACCGCGCACCTGGTGCATGACCCGCAAGCCCGGTGCCGGTTCCGGCGCAACAAACTTCTCTC
TGCTGAAACAAGCCGGAGATGTCGAAGAGAATCCTGGACCGATGTCTAGACTGGACAAGAGCAAAGTCAT
AAACGGAGCTCTGGAATTACTCAATGGTGTCGGTATCGAAGGCCTGACGACAAGGAAACTCGCTCAAAAG
CTGGGAGTTGAGCAGCCTACCCTGTACTGGCACGTGAAGAACAAGCGGGCCCTGCTCGATGCCCTGCCAA
TCGAGATGCTGGACAGGCATCATACCCACTTCTGCCCCCTGGAAGGCGAGTCATGGCAAGACTTTCTGCG
GAACAACGCCAAGTCATACCGCTGTGCTCTCCTCTCACATCGCGACGGGGCTAAAGTGCATCTCGGCACC
CGCCCAACAGAGAAACAGTACGAAACCCTGGAAAATCAGCTCGCGTTCCTGTGTCAGCAAGGCTTCTCCC
TGGAGAACGCACTGTACGCTCTGTCCGCCGTGGGCCACTTTACACTGGGCTGCGTATTGGAGGAACAGGA
GCATCAAGTAGCAAAAGAGGAAAGAGAGACACCTACCACCGATTCTATGCCCCCACTTCTGAGACAAGCA
ATTGAGCTGTTCGACCGGCAGGGAGCCGAACCTGCCTTCCTTTTCGGCCTGGAACTAATCATATGTGGCC
TGGAGAAACAGCTAAAGTGCGAAAGCGGCGGGCCGACCGACGCCCTTGACGATTTTGACTTAGACATGCT
CCCAGCCGATGCCCTTGACGACTTTGACCTTGATATGCTGCCTGCTGACGCTCTTGACGATTTTGACCTT
GACATGCTCCCCGGGTAACTCGAGCGCGTTAAGTCGACAATCAACCTCTGGATTACAAAATTTGTGAAAG
ATTGACTGGTATTCTTAACTATGTTGCTCCTTTTACGCTATGTGGATACGCTGCTTTAATGCCTTTGTAT
CATGCTATTGCTTCCCGTATGGCTTTCATTTTCTCCTCCTTGTATAAATCCTGGTTGCTGTCTCTTTATG
AGGAGTTGTGGCCCGTTGTCAGGCAACGTGGCGTGGTGTGCACTGTGTTTGCTGACGCAACCCCCACTGG
TTGGGGCATTGCCACCACCTGTCAGCTCCTTTCCGGGACTTTCGCTTTCCCCCTCCCTATTGCCACGGCG
GAACTCATCGCCGCCTGCCTTGCCCGCTGCTGGACAGGGGCTCGGCTGTTGGGCACTGACAATTCCGTGG
TGTTGTCGGGGAAATCATCGTCCTTTCCTTGGCTGCTCGCCTGTGTTGCCACCTGGATTCTGCGCGGGAC
GTCCTTCTGCTACGTCCCTTCGGCCCTCAATCCAGCGGACCTTCCTTCCCGCGGCCTGCTGCCGGCTCTG
CGGCCTCTTCCGCGTCTTCGCCTTCGCCCTCAGACGAGTCGGATCTCCCTTTGGGCCGCCTCCCCGCGTC
GACTTTAAGACCAATGACTTACAAGGCAGCTGTAGATCTTAGCCACTTTTTAAAAGAAAAGGGGGGACTG
GAAGGGCTAATTCACTCCCAACGAAGACAAGATCTGCTTTTTGCTTGTACTGGGTCTCTCTGGTTAGACC
AGATCTGAGCCTGGGAGCTCTCTGGCTAACTAGGGAACCCACTGCTTAAGCCTCAATAAAGCTTGCCTTG
AGTGCTTCAAGTAGTGTGTGCCCGTCTGTTGTGTGACTCTGGTAACTAGAGATCCCTCAGACCCTTTTAG
TCAGTGTGGAAAATCTCTAGCAGGGCCCGTTTAAACCCGCTGATCAGCCTCGACTGTGCCTTCTAGTTGC
CAGCCATCTGTTGTTTGCCCCTCCCCCGTGCCTTCCTTGACCCTGGAAGGTGCCACTCCCACTGTCCTTT
CCTAATAAAATGAGGAAATTGCATCGCATTGTCTGAGTAGGTGTCATTCTATTCTGGGGGGTGGGGTGGG
GCAGGACAGCAAGGGGGAGGATTGGGAAGACAATAGCAGGCATGCTGGGGATGCGGTGGGCTCTATGGCT
TCTGAGGCGGAAAGAACCAGCTGGGGCTCTAGGGGGTATCCCC
[124 nt withheld, positions 8164-8287]
C
[91 nt withheld, positions 8289-8379]
A
[49 nt withheld, positions 8381-8429]
CCTTTGACGTTGGAGTCCACGTTCTTT
[37 nt withheld, positions 8457-8493]
ACCCTATCTCGGTCTATTCTTTTGATTTATAAGGGATTTTGCCGATTTCGGCCTATTGGTTAAAAAATGA
GCTGATTTAACAAAAATTTAACGCGAATTAATTCTGTGGAATGTGTGTCAGTTAGGGTGTGGAAAGTCCC
CAGGCTCCCCAGCAGGCAGAAGTATGCAAAGCATGCATCTCAATTAGTCAGCAACCAGGTGTGGAAAGTC
CCCAGGCTCCCCAGCAGGCAGAAGTATGCAAAGCATGCATCTCAATTAGTCAGCAACCATAGTCCCGCCC
CTAACTCCGCCCATCCCGCCCCTAACTCCGCCCAGTTCCGCCCATTCTCCGCCCCATGGCTGACTAATTT
TTTTTATTTATGCAGAGGCCGAGGCCGCCTCTGCCTCTGAGCTATTCCAGAAGTAGTGAGGAGGCTTTTT
TGGAGGCCTAGGCTTTTGCAAAAAGCTCCCGGGAGCTTGTATATCCATTTTCGGATCTGATCAGCACGTG
TTGACAATTAATCATCGGCATAGTATATCGGCATAGTATAATACGACAAGGTGAGGAACTAAACCATGGC
CAAGTTGACCAGTGCCGTTCCGGTGCTCACCGCGCGCGACGTCGCCGGAGCGGTCGAGTTCTGGACCGAC
CGGCTCGGGTTCTCCCGGGACTTCGTGGAGGACGACTTCGCCGGTGTGGTCCGGGACGACGTGACCCTGT
TCATCAGCGCGGTCCAGGACCAGGTGGTGCCGGACAACACCCTGGCCTGGGTGTGGGTGCGCGGCCTGGA
CGAGCTGTACGCCGAGTGGTCGGAGGTCGTGTCCACGAACTTCCGGGACGCCTCCGGGCCGGCCATGACC
GAGATCGGCGAGCAGCCGTGGGGGCGGGAGTTCGCCCTGCGCGACCCGGCCGGCAACTGCGTGCACTTCG
TGGCCGAGGAGCAGGACTGACACGTGCTACGAGATTTCGATTCCACCGCCGCCTTCTATGAAAGGTTGGG
CTTCGGAATCGTTTTCCGGGACGCCGGCTGGATGATCCTCCAGCGCGGGGATCTCATGCTGGAGTTCTTC
GCCCACCCCAACTTGTTTATTGCAGCTTATAATGGTTACAAATAAAGCAATAGCATCACAAATTTCACAA
ATAAAGCATTTTTTTCACTGCATTCTAGTTGTGGTTTGTCCAAACTCATCAATGTATCTTATCATGTCTG
TATACCGTCGACCTCTAGCTAGAGCTTGGCGTAATCATGGTCATAGCTGTTTCCTGTGTGAAATTGTTAT
CCGCTCACAATTCCACACAACATACGAGCCGGAAGCATAAAGTGTAAAGCCTGGGGTGCCTAATGAGTGA
GCTAACTCACATTAATTGCGTTGCGCTCACTGCCCGCTTTCCAGTCGGGAAACCTGTCGTGCCAGCTGCA
TTAATGAATCGGCCAACGCGCGGGGAGAGGCGGTTTGCGTATTGGGCGCTCTTCCGCTTCCTCGCTCACT
GACTCGCTGCGCTCGGTCGTTCGGCTGCGGCGAGCGGTATCAGCTCACTCAAAGGCGGTAATACGGTTAT
CCACAGAATCAGGGGATAACGCAGGAAAGAACATGTGAGCAAAAGGCCAGCAAAAGGCCAGGAACCGTAA
AAAGGCCGCGTTGCTGGCGTTTTTCCATAGGCTCCGCCCCCCTGACGAGCATCACAAAAATCGACGCTCA
AGTCAGAGGTGGCGAAACCCGACAGGACTATAAAGATACCAGGCGTTTCCCCCTGGAAGCTCCCTCGTGC
GCTCTCCTGTTCCGACCCTGCCGCTTACCGGATACCTGTCCGCCTTTCTCCCTTCGGGAAGCGTGGCGCT
TTCTCATAGCTCACGCTGTAGGTATCTCAGTTCGGTGTAGGTCGTTCGCTCCAAGCTGGGCTGTGTGCAC
GAACCCCCCGTTCAGCCCGACCGCTGCGCCTTATCCGGTAACTATCGTCTTGAGTCCAACCCGGTAAGAC
ACGACTTATCGCCACTGGCAGCAGCCACTGGTAACAGGATTAGCAGAGCGAGGTATGTAGGCGGTGCTAC
AGAGTTCTTGAAGTGGTGGCCTAACTACGGCTACACTAGAAGAACAGTATTTGGTATCTGCGCTCTGCTG
AAGCCAGTTACCTTCGGAAAAAGAGTTGGTAGCTCTTGATCCGGCAAACAAACCACCGCTGGTAGCGGTG
GTTTTTTTGTTTGCAAGCAGCAGATTACGCGCAGAAAAAAAGGATCTCAAGAAGATCCTTTGATCTTTTC
TACGGGGTCTGACGCTCAGTGGAACGAAAACTCACGTTAAGGGATTTTGGTCATGAGATTATCAAAAAGG
ATCTTCACCTAGATCCTTTTAAATTAAAAATGAAGTTTTAAATCAATCTAAAGTATATATGAGTAAACTT
GGTCTGACAGTTACCAATGCTTAATCAGTGAGGCACCTATCTCAGCGATCTGTCTATTTCGTTCATCCAT
AGTTGCCTGACTCCCCGTCGTGTAGATAACTACGATACGGGAGGGCTTACCATCTGGCCCCAGTGCTGCA
ATGATACCGCGAGACCCACGCTCACCGGCTCCAGATTTATCAGCAATAAACCAGCCAGCCGGAAGGGCCG
AGCGCAGAAGTGGTCCTGCAACTTTATCCGCCTCCATCCAGTCTATTAATTGTTGCCGGGAAGCTAGAGT
AAGTAGTTCGCCAGTTAATAGTTTGCGCAACGTTGTTGCCATTGCTACAGGCATCGTGGTGTCACGCTCG
TCGTTTGGTATGGCTTCATTCAGCTCCGGTTCCCAACGATCAAGGCGAGTTACATGATCCCCCATGTTGT
GCAAAAAAGCGGTTAGCTCCTTCGGTCCTCCGATCGTTGTCAGAAGTAAGTTGGCCGCAGTGTTATCACT
CATGGTTATGGCAGCACTGCATAATTCTCTTACTGTCATGCCATCCGTAAGATGCTTTTCTGTGACTGGT
GAGTACTCAACCAAGTCATTCTGAGAATAGTGTATGCGGCGACCGAGTTGCTCTTGCCCGGCGTCAATAC
GGGATAATACCGCGCCACATAGCAGAACTTTAAAAGTGCTCATCATTGGAAAACGTTCTTCGGGGCGAAA
ACTCTCAAGGATCTTACCGCTGTTGAGATCCAGTTCGATGTAACCCACTCGTGCACCCAACTGATCTTCA
GCATCTTTTACTTTCACCAGCGTTTCTGGGTGAGCAAAAACAGGAAGGCAAAATGCCGCAAAAAAGGGAA
TAAGGGCGACACGGAAATGTTGAATACTCATACTCTTCCTTTTTCAATATTATTGAAGCATTTATCAGGG
TTATTGTCTCATGAGCGGATACATATTTGAATGTATTTAGAAAAATAAACAAATAGGGGTTCCGCGCACA
TTTCCCCGAAAAGTGCCACCTGACGTCGACGGATCGGGAGATCTCCCGATCCCCTATGGTGCACTCTCAG
TACAATCTGCTCTGATGCCGCATAGTTAAGCCAGTATCTGCTCCCTGCTTGTGTGTTGGAGGTCGCTGAG
TAGTGCGCGAGCAAAATTTAAGCTACAACAAGGCAAGGCTTGACCGACAATTGCATGAAGAATCTGCTTA
GGGTTAGGCGTTTTGCGCTGCTTCGCGATGTACGGGCCAGATATACGCGTTGACATTGATTATTGACTAG
TTATTAATAGTAATCAATTACGGGGTCATTAGTTCATAGCCCATATATGGAGTTCCGCGTTACATAACTT
ACGGTAAATGGCCCGCCTGGCTGACCGCCCAACGACCCCCGCCCATTGACGTCAATAATGACGTATGTTC
CCATAGTAACGCCAATAGGGACTTTCCATTGACGTCAATGGGTGGAGTATTTACGGTAAACTGCCCACTT
GGCAGTACATCAAGTGTATCATATGCCAAGTACGCCCCCTATTGACGTCAATGACGGTAAATGGCCCGCC
TGGCATTATGCCCAGTACATGACCTTATGGGACTTTCCTACTTGGCAGTACATCTACGTATTAGTCATCG
CTATTACCATGGTGATGCGGTTTTGGCAGTACATCAATGGGCGTGGATAGCGGTTTGACTCACGGGGATT
TCCAAGTCTCCACCCCATTGACGTCAATGGGAGTTTGTTTTGGCACCAAAATCAACGGGACTTTCCAAAA
TGTCGTAACAACTCCGCCCCATTGACGCAAATGGGCGGTAGGCGTGTACGGTGGGAGGTCTATATAAGCA
GCGCGTTTTGCCTGTACTGGGTCTCTCTGGTTAGACCAGATCTGAGCCTGGGAGCTCTCTGGCTAACTAG
GGAACCCACTGCTTAAGCCTCAATAAAGCTTGCCTTGAGTGCTTCAAGTAGTGTGTGCCCGTCTGTTGTG
TGACTCTGGTAACTAGAGATCCCTCAGACCCTTTTAGTCAGTGTGGAAAATCTCTAGCAGTGGCGCCCGA
ACAGGGACTTGAAAGCGAAAGGGAAACCAGAGGAGCTCTCTCGACGCAGGACTCGGCTTGCTGAAGCGCG
CACGGCAAGAGGCGAGGGGCGGCGACTGGTGAGTACGCCAAAAATTTTGACTAGCGGAGGCTAGAAGGAG
AGAGATGGGTGCGAGAGCGTCAGTATTAAGCGGGGGAGAATTAGATCGCGATGGGAAAAAATTCGGTTAA
GGCCAGGGGGAAAGAAAAAATATAAATTAAAACATATAGTATGGGCAAGCAGGGAGCTAGAACGATTCGC
AGTTAATCCTGGCCTGTTAGAAACATCAGAAGGCTGTAGACAAATACTGGGACAGCTACAACCATCCCTT
CAGACAGGATCAGAAGAACTTAGATCATTATATAATACAGTAGCAACCCTCTATTGTGTGCATCAAAGGA
TAGAGATAAAAGACACCAAGGAAGCTTTAGACAAGATAGAGGAAGAGCAAAACAAAAGTAAGACCACCGC
ACAGCAAGCGGCCGCTGATCTTCAGACCTGGAGGAGGAGATATGAGGGACAATTGGAGAAGTGAATTATA
TAAATATAAAGTAGTAAAAATTGAACCATTAGGAGTAGCACCCACCAAGGCAAAGAGAAGAGTGGTGCAG
AGAGAAAAAAGAGCAGTGGGAATAGGAGCTTTGTTCCTTGGGTTCTTGGGAGCAGCAGGAAGCACTATGG
GCGCAGCGTCAATGACGCTGACGGTACAGGCCAGACAATTATTGTCTGGTATAGTGCAGCAGCAGAACAA
TTTGCTGAGGGCTATTGAGGCGCAACAGCATCTGTTGCAACTCACAGTCTGGGGCATCAAGCAGCTCCAG
GCAAGAATCCTGGCTGTGGAAAGATACCTAAAGGATCAACAGCTCCTGGGGATTTGGGGTTGCTCTGGAA
AACTCATTTGCACCACTGCTGTGCCTTGGAATGCTAGTTGGAGTAATAAATCTCTGGAACAGATTTGGAA
TCACACGACCTGGATGGAGTGGGACAGAGAAATTAACAATTACACAAGCTTAATACACTCCTTAATTGAA
GAATCGCAAAACCAGCAAGAAAAGAATGAACAAGAATTATTGGAATTAGATAAATGGGCAAGTTTGTGGA
ATTGGTTTAACATAACAAATTGGCTGTGGTATATAAAATTATTCATAATGATAGTAGGAGGCTTGGTAGG
TTTAAGAATAGTTTTTGCTGTACTTTCTATAGTGAATAGAGTTAGGCAGGGATATTCACCATTATCGTTT
CAGACCCACCTCCCAACCCCGAGGGGACCCGACAGGCCCGAAGGAATAGAAGAAGAAGGTGGAGAGAGAG
ACAGAGACAGATCCATTCGATTAGTGAACGGATCGGCACTGCGTGCGCCAATTCTGCAGACAAATGGCAG
TATTCATCCACAATTTTAAAAGAAAAGGGGGGATTGGGGGGTACAGTGCAGGGGAAAGAATAGTAGACAT
AATAGCAACAGACATACAAACTAAAGAATTACAAAAACAAATTACAAAAATTCAAAATTTTCGGGTTTAT
TACAGGGACAGCAGAGATCCAGTTTGGTTAATTAAGGTACCGAGGGCCTATTTCCCATGATTCCTTCATA
TTTGCATATACGATACAAGGCTGTTAGAGAGATAATTAGAATTAATTTGACTGTAAACACAAAGATATTA
GTACAAAATACGTGACGTAGAAAGTAATAATTTCTTGGGTAGTTTGCAGTTTTAAAATTATGTTTTAAAA
TGGACTATCATATGCTTACCGTAACTTGAAAGTATTTCGATTTCTTGGCTTTATATATCTTGTGGAAAGG
ACGAAACACCGGACTCAGCCAGAACAAGAGTGTTTTAGAGCTAGAAATAGCAAGTTAAAATAAGGCTAGT
CCGTTATCAACTTGAAAAAGTGGCACCGAGTCGGTGCTTTTTTGAATTCACTTTGGCCGCGAATCGATAT
GTCGAGTTTA
Features (pLannotate 1.2.2; 36 found; start..end, strand, type, name):
    340..4443    +  CDS            Cas9: Cas9 (Csn1) endonuclease from the Streptococcus pyogenes Type II CRISPR/Cas system generates RNA-guided double strand breaks in DNA
   4579..5295    +  CDS            EGFP: the original enhanced GFP (Yang et al., 1996) mammalian codon-optimized
   5306..5517    +  promoter       EF-1α core promoter: core promoter for human elongation factor EF-1α
   5539..6135    +  CDS            PuroR (fragment): puromycin N-acetyltransferase; pac from Streptomyces; confers resistance to puromycin
   6202..6899    +  CDS            rtTA3 (fragment): reverse tetracycline transactivator 3 activates expression from Tet-responsive promoters in the presence of doxycycline
   6829..6939    +  CDS            VP48: 3 tandem repeats of the minimal activation domain of herpes simplex virus VP16 (Cheng et al., 2013)
   6969..7557    +  misc_feature   WPRE: woodchuck hepatitis virus posttranscriptional regulatory element
   7608..7627    +  misc_feature   cPPT/CTS (fragment): central polypurine tract and central termination sequence of HIV-1
   7629..7862    +  LTR            3' LTR (ΔU3): self-inactivating 3' long terminal repeat (LTR) from HIV-1
   7894..8118    +  polyA_signal   bGH poly(A) signal: bovine growth hormone polyadenylation signal
   8122..8143    +  promoter       SV40 promoter (fragment): SV40 enhancer and early promoter
   8164..8592    +  rep_origin     f1 ori (sequence partly withheld): f1 bacteriophage origin of replication; arrow indicates direction of (+) strand synthesis
   8606..8935    +  promoter       SV40 promoter: SV40 enhancer and early promoter
   8983..9030    +  promoter       EM7 promoter: synthetic bacterial promoter&nbsp
   9049..9423    +  CDS            BleoR: antibiotic-binding protein; Sh ble from Streptoalloteichus hindustanus; confers resistance to bleomycin, phleomycin, and Zeocin™
   9433..9558    +  CDS            ble (fragment): BLE_KLEPN - Experimental evidence at protein level: Swiss-Prot protein existence level 1. Binding protein with a strong affinity to the bleomycin family of antibiotics. Binds to CL990; an antimitotic-antibiotic compound. From Klebsiella pneumoniae.
   9553..9674    +  polyA_signal   SV40 poly(A) signal: SV40 polyadenylation signal
   9745..9767    -  protein_bind   lac operator (fragment): The lac repressor binds to the lac operator to inhibit transcription in E. coli. This inhibition can be relieved by adding lactose or isopropyl-β-D-thiogalactopyranoside (IPTG). lac repressor encoded by lacI
   9771..9801    -  promoter       lac promoter: promoter for the E. coli lac operon
   9816..9837    -  protein_bind   CAP binding site: CAP binding activates transcription in the presence of cAMP. E. coli catabolite activator protein
   9850..9942    -  CDS            lacI (fragment): lac repressor; lacI; The lac repressor binds to the lac operator to inhibit transcription in E. coli. This inhibition can be relieved by adding lactose or isopropyl-β-D-thiogalactopyranoside (IPTG).
  10125..10713   -  rep_origin     ori: high-copy-number ColE1/pMB1/pBR322/pUC origin of replication
  10884..11744   -  CDS            AmpR: β-lactamase; bla; confers resistance to ampicillin, carbenicillin, and related antibiotics
  11745..11849   -  promoter       AmpR promoter: bla
  11908..11960   -  misc_feature   bom (fragment): basis of mobility region from pBR322
  12115..12494   +  enhancer       CMV enhancer: human cytomegalovirus immediate early enhancer
  12495..12694   +  promoter       CMV promoter: human cytomegalovirus (CMV) immediate early promoter
  12712..12892   +  LTR            5' LTR (truncated): truncated 5' long terminal repeat (LTR) from HIV-1
  12939..13064   +  misc_feature   HIV-1 Ψ: packaging signal of human immunodeficiency virus type 1
  13048..13411   +  CDS            HIV-1 gag (fragment): gag protein from human immunodeficiency virus 1; gag
  13557..13790   +  misc_feature   RRE: The Rev response element (RRE) of HIV-1 allows for Rev-dependent mRNA export from the nucleus to the cytoplasm.
  14167..14267   +  CDS            Rev (fragment): human immunodeficiency virus 1 (HIV-1) Rev protein; rev; enhances nuclear export of unspliced and incompletely spliced viral mRNAs
  14317..14434   +  misc_feature   cPPT/CTS: central polypurine tract and central termination sequence of HIV-1
  14485..14725   +  promoter       U6 promoter: RNA polymerase III promoter for human U6 snRNA
  14755..14830   +  misc_RNA       gRNA scaffold: guide RNA scaffold for the Streptococcus pyogenes CRISPR/Cas9 system
  14867..308     +  promoter       tight TRE promoter (across the origin): Tet-responsive promoter PTight, consisting of seven tet operator sequences followed by the minimal CMV promoter
