[The description below was written by a language model from this plasmid's Addgene catalogue record and pLannotate feature annotations shown in this document.]
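Description:
TLCV2-sgHPDL #3 is an all-in-one, doxycycline-inducible lentiviral CRISPR/Cas9 plasmid (about 14.9 kb) built on the TLCV2 backbone and carrying a single guide RNA directed against human HPDL, with the stated purpose of knocking out HPDL in human cell lines. In bacteria it is maintained through a high-copy ColE1/pUC-type origin with ampicillin selection (AmpR); an f1 origin is also present. The backbone outside the viral region additionally carries an SV40/EM7-driven bleomycin/Zeocin resistance cassette with an SV40 poly(A) signal.

The transfer cassette is of the third-generation type. A CMV enhancer/promoter fused to a truncated HIV-1 5' LTR drives genomic RNA production in packaging cells, followed by the Ψ packaging signal, a gag fragment, the RRE for Rev-dependent export and the cPPT/CTS. It ends in a self-inactivating ΔU3 3' LTR with a downstream bGH poly(A) signal.

Within this frame, a human U6 Pol III promoter expresses the HPDL-targeting spacer joined to the S. pyogenes gRNA scaffold. A tight TRE promoter (seven tet operators plus a minimal CMV promoter) then drives S. pyogenes Cas9 followed by EGFP; the annotation does not show what links the two coding sequences. Downstream, an EF-1α core promoter expresses puromycin N-acetyltransferase followed by rtTA3, again with no annotated linker between them, and a WPRE enhances transcript expression.

Transduced cells can therefore be selected with puromycin while constitutively producing the guide and the transactivator. Addition of doxycycline allows rtTA3 to activate the TRE, switching on Cas9 and the EGFP reporter, so that editing of HPDL is temporally controlled and induced cells can be identified by fluorescence.
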