Addgene plasmid #174165: TLCV2-sgHPDL #3
Purpose: knock out HPDL in human cell lines
Depositing lab: Michael Pacold. Depositing organization: NYU Grossman School of Medicine. Publication: The polar oxy-metabolome reveals the 4-hydroxymandelate CoQ10 synthesis pathway. Banh RS, Kim ES, Spillier Q, Biancur DE, Yamamoto K, Sohn ASW, Shi G, Jones DR, Kimmelman AC, Pacold ME. Nature. 2021 Sep 1. pii: 10.1038/s41586-021-03865-w. doi: 10.1038/s41586-021-03865-w. PubMed 34471290.
Backbone
  Vector backbone: TLCV2
  Vector type: Lentiviral
  Selectable markers: Puromycin
Growth in bacteria
  Bacterial resistance: Ampicillin, 100 μg/mL
  Growth temperature: 30°C
  Growth strain: NEB Stable
  Copy number: Unknown
Gene/Insert
  Gene/Insert name: sgRNA against HPDL
  gRNA/shRNA sequence: GACTCAGCCAGAACAAGAGT
  Species: H. sapiens (human)
Terms and licenses: Academic/Nonprofit Terms; Industry Terms: Not Available to Industry
How to cite: TLCV2-sgHPDL #3 was a gift from Michael Pacold (Addgene plasmid # 174165 ; http://n2t.net/addgene:174165 ; RRID:Addgene_174165)
